Addgene plasmid #203894: pUN1198 - pL0_pD4H (pro + 5U)
Purpose: D4H promoter and native 5'UTR (approximately 1 kb upstream of start codon) from C. roseus in a MoClo compatible L0 plasmid.
Depositing lab: Carolyn Lee-Parsons. Depositing organization: Northeastern University. Publication: The role of the Golden2-like (GLK) transcription factor in regulating terpenoid indole alkaloid biosynthesis in Catharanthus roseus. Cole-Osborn LF, McCallan SA, Prifti O, Abu R, Sjoelund V, Lee-Parsons CWT. Plant Cell Rep. 2024 May 14;43(6):141. doi: 10.1007/s00299-024-03208-9. PubMed 38743349.
Backbone
  Vector backbone: pICH41295
  Backbone manufacturer: Weber et al., 2011 (DOI:10.1371/journal.pone.0016765)
  Vector type: Plant Expression
Growth in bacteria
  Bacterial resistance: Spectinomycin, 50 μg/mL
  Growth temperature: 37°C
  Growth strain: DH5alpha
  Copy number: High Copy
Gene/Insert
  Gene/Insert name: D4H promoter and 5'UTR
  Species: Catharanthus roseus var. LBE
  Insert size (bp): 1002
  Cloning method: Restriction Enzyme; 5′ cloning site unknown (destroyed during cloning)
Terms and licenses: Academic/Nonprofit Terms; Industry Terms: Not Available to Industry
How to cite: pUN1198 - pL0_pD4H (pro + 5U) was a gift from Carolyn Lee-Parsons (Addgene plasmid # 203894 ; http://n2t.net/addgene:203894 ; RRID:Addgene_203894)
