[The description below was written by a language model from this plasmid's Addgene catalogue record and pLannotate feature annotations shown in this document.]
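Description:
pUN1198 - pL0_pD4H (pro + 5U) is a Level 0 part plasmid for the MoClo (Golden Gate modular cloning) system, built in the pICH41295 backbone, which is the MoClo acceptor for combined promoter plus 5'UTR modules. It is a small (about 3.2 kb) high-copy E. coli plasmid carrying a ColE1/pUC-type origin of replication and the aadA gene, which confers spectinomycin (and streptomycin) resistance and is the recorded selection marker. The short annotated fragments of an integrase, a gentamicin acetyltransferase and lacI, along with the bla-type promoter upstream of aadA, look like backbone remnants around the resistance cassette rather than functional genes. The very short ADH1 terminator hit is probably an incidental sequence match.

The insert is a 1,002 bp segment from Catharanthus roseus var. LBE comprising the promoter and native 5'UTR of D4H, roughly 1 kb upstream of the start codon. D4H encodes desacetoxyvindoline 4-hydroxylase, an enzyme of the vindoline branch of terpenoid indole alkaloid biosynthesis. The feature table flags a short stretch as a D4H coding fragment, which confirms the origin of the insert but does not delineate the promoter itself, which the automated annotation leaves unannotated. The plasmid has no coding payload, reporter or terminator of its own. As a Level 0 part it is meant to be released by a Type IIS restriction enzyme and assembled with coding sequence and terminator modules into plant transcription units. According to the record, it comes from work on transcriptional regulation of alkaloid biosynthesis in C. roseus by a Golden2-like transcription factor, but the record does not state the specific downstream assemblies.
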