Features (pLannotate 1.2.2; 8 found; start..end, strand, type, name):
    356..376     +  terminator     ADH1 terminator (fragment): S. cerevisiae ADH1; transcription terminator for the S. cerevisiae alcohol dehydrogenase 1 (ADH1) gene
    467..547     +  CDS            D4H (fragment): DV4H_CATRO - Experimental evidence at protein level: Swiss-Prot protein existence level 1. Catalyzes the C4-hydroxylation of desacetoxyvindoline. From Catharanthus roseus (Madagascar periwinkle) (Vinca rosea).
    663..767     +  promoter       AmpR promoter: bla
    758..838     -  CDS            int (fragment): INT2_ECOLX - Protein inferred from homology: Swiss-Prot protein existence level 3. Putative integrase believed to be involved in the insertion of antibiotic resistance genes into plasmids and transposons. From Escherichia coli.
    926..982     +  CDS            GmR (fragment): gentamycin acetyltransferase; aacC1; confers resistance to gentamycin
    989..1777    +  CDS            aadA: S3AD_ECOLX - Experimental evidence at protein level: Swiss-Prot protein existence level 1. Mediates bacterial resistance to the antibiotics streptomycin and spectinomycin. From Escherichia coli.
   1951..2539    +  rep_origin     ori: high-copy-number ColE1/pMB1/pBR322/pUC origin of replication
   2722..2771    +  CDS            lacI (fragment): lac repressor; lacI; The lac repressor binds to the lac operator to inhibit transcription in E. coli. This inhibition can be relieved by adding lactose or isopropyl-β-D-thiogalactopyranoside (IPTG).
>Addgene plasmid #203894 | pUN1198 - pL0_pD4H (pro + 5U) | addgene full sequence | sequence record 404820 | Addgene NGS Result
CTTCTAAGGTCTAAGATTGAAGTGAAGAGTCTTAGAGAGTGTTTAGGGAATTGTTTTAGAGAGAGAAAAT
TTTCACATGAAAATAAAATTTTTAAAATTTTTTCGAGTTATCCTTATTAATTTCCTAATTGTCTTTATTA
ACTCTCTTTTTTAAGAAGGCATGGAGAGAAATTTGAATTTTTTACGCTATAATTTGATTTTAGCTTATTC
TGAATATTATGCTCCTAAAAGTATAGTTATTATTGTCTATAAAGGATTCCAATCATATATGACATTTTGG
GTAACCATCTATGTAACATATTAATATAATATCTTTTATTATAAAAATTTAATAAAAAATAAATATTAAG
GAAAAAAATAAATTATAAAAAAAATATATTATAGAAGAAAATTTTAAACAGATAATACGGTTATTATATT
TGACTGGCAGATTTAGACTGTCCGCAGTCTGTAATCCTATAAAAATCCTAAGTCTTGGCCAATTGTGATA
TCATCTCATAGTTTCTGTTTTCTTCCAAATTCTGAGCAAGAAAGAAAAATGTGAGACCACGAAGTGGCTC
TTCAGTGGACGAAAGGGCCTCGTGATACGCCTATTTTTATAGGTTAATGTCATGATAATAATGGTTTCTT
AGACGTCAGGTGGCACTTTTCGGGGAAATGTGCGCGGAACCCCTATTTGTTTATTTTTCTAAATACATTC
AAATATGTATCCGCTCATGAGACAATAACCCTGATAAATGCTTCAATAATATTGAAAAAGGAAGAGTATG
CGCTCACGCAACTGGTCCAGAACCTTGACCGAACGCAGCGGTGGTAACGGCGCAGTGGCGGTTTTCATGG
CTTGTTATGACTGTTTTTTTTTGGGGTACAGTCTATGCCTCGGGCATCCAAGCAGCAAGCGCGTTACGCC
GTGGGTCGATGTTTGATGTTATGGAGCAGCAACGATGTTACGCAGCAGGGCAGTCGCCCTAAAACAAAGT
TAAACATCATGAGGGAAGCGGTGATCGCCGAAGTATCGACTCAACTATCAGAGGTAGTTGGCGTCATCGA
GCGCCATCTCGAACCGACGTTGCTGGCCGTACATTTGTACGGCTCCGCAGTGGATGGCGGCCTGAAGCCA
CACAGCGATATTGATTTGCTGGTTACGGTGACCGTAAGGCTTGATGAAACAACGCGGCGAGCTTTGATCA
ACGACCTTTTGGAAACTTCGGCTTCCCCTGGAGAGAGCGAGATTCTCCGCGCTGTAGAAGTCACCATTGT
TGTGCACGACGACATCATTCCGTGGCGTTATCCAGCTAAGCGCGAACTGCAATTTGGAGAATGGCAGCGC
AATGACATTCTTGCAGGTATCTTCGAGCCAGCCACGATCGACATTGATCTGGCTATCTTGCTGACAAAAG
CAAGAGAACATAGCGTTGCCTTGGTAGGTCCAGCGGCGGAGGAACTCTTTGATCCGGTTCCTGAACAGGA
TCTATTTGAGGCGCTAAATGAAACCTTAACGCTATGGAACTCGCCGCCCGACTGGGCTGGCGATGAGCGA
AATGTAGTGCTTACGTTGTCCCGCATTTGGTACAGCGCAGTAACCGGCAAAATCGCGCCGAAGGATGTCG
CTGCCGACTGGGCAATGGAGCGCCTGCCGGCCCAGTATCAGCCCGTCATACTTGAAGCTAGACAGGCTTA
TCTTGGACAAGAAGAAGATCGCTTGGCCTCGCGCGCAGATCAGTTGGAAGAATTTGTCCATTACGTAAAA
GGCGAGATCACCAAGGTAGTCGGCAAATAACTGTCAGACCAAGTTTACTCATATATACTTTAGATTGATT
TAAAACTTCATTTTTAATTTAAAAGGATCTAGGTGAAGATCCTTTTTGATAATCTCATGACCAAAATCCC
TTAACGTGAGTTTTCGTTCCACTGAGCGTCAGACCCCGTAGAAAAGATCAAAGGATCTTCTTGAGATCCT
TTTTTTCTGCGCGTAATCTGCTGCTTGCAAACAAAAAAACCACCGCTACCAGCGGTGGTTTGTTTGCCGG
ATCAAGAGCTACCAACTCTTTTTCCGAAGGTAACTGGCTTCAGCAGAGCGCAGATACCAAATACTGTTCT
TCTAGTGTAGCCGTAGTTAGGCCACCACTTCAAGAACTCTGTAGCACCGCCTACATACCTCGCTCTGCTA
ATCCTGTTACCAGTGGCTGCTGCCAGTGGCGATAAGTCGTGTCTTACCGGGTTGGACTCAAGACGATAGT
TACCGGATAAGGCGCAGCGGTCGGGCTGAACGGGGGGTTCGTGCACACAGCCCAGCTTGGAGCGAACGAC
CTACACCGAACTGAGATACCTACAGCGTGAGCTATGAGAAAGCGCCACGCTTCCCGAAGGGAGAAAGGCG
GACAGGTATCCGGTAAGCGGCAGGGTCGGAACAGGAGAGCGCACGAGGGAGCTTCCAGGGGGAAACGCCT
GGTATCTTTATAGTCCTGTCGGGTTTCGCCACCTCTGACTTGAGCGTCGATTTTTGTGATGCTCGTCAGG
GGGGCGGAGCCTATGGAAAAACGCCAGCAACGCGGCCTTTTTACGGTTCCTGGCCTTTTGCTGGCCTTTT
GCTCACATGTTCTTTCCTGCGTTATCCCCTGATTCTGTGGATAACCGTATTACCGCCTTTGAGTGAGCTG
ATACCGCTCGCCGCAGCCGAACGACCGAGCGCAGCGAGTCAGTGAGCGAGGAAGCGGAAGAGCGCCCAAT
ACGCAAACCGCCTCTCCCCGCGCGTTGGCCGATTCATTAATCACTCTGTGGTCTCAGGAGTATTTCTTCT
CACTAATAATAATTAATTTCATATTGTTCACGAAAACATAATTTATAATCATATTAATAATAAAAATTAT
AACATAAAATATTTTAAACAACTAGTTACACTCATTCTACATATAAAAAATTAAATAACAATTTTGATAA
ACATTTATGAACAAAAAAAATGAAATATATAATAAAAAAAAAATTTAATTCAGTCATTTTTGCCCAGGCT
GGAGAAATTCAAAGGTGATTTTGGCCCAGCCTGGAGAATGTTTGCAGGCACTTTCTCTAGACTGGGACTT
TCTCCAGGTTGGGTGAAGGTGCAATTTTTGGGCAAAAAAAAGTGAATCTAAAATTACGATTTCTTTTTCA
AATTAAATGCATATTTTCATGATTTAAACCAATAAATTTCTAAATAAATGAGAATAGATTGAAGAACAAA
CATTTTGTTTTGAATTTTGACGGTCGGAT
