>Addgene plasmid #203894 | pUN1198 - pL0_pD4H (pro + 5U) | depositor partial sequence | sequence record 395277 | D4H promoter and 5'UTR
TATTTCTTCTCACTAATAATAATTAATTTCATATTGTTCACGAAAACATAATTTATAATCATATTAATAA
TAAAAATTATAACATAAAATATTTTAAACAACTAGTTACACTCATTCTACATATAAAAAATTAAATAACA
ATTTTGATAAACATTTATGAACAAAAAAAATGAAATATATAATAAAAAAAAAATTTAATTCAGTCATTTT
TGCCCAGGCTGGAGAAATTCAAAGGTGATTTTGGCCCAGCCTGGAGAATGTTTGCAGGCACTTTCTCTAG
ACTGGGACTTTCTCCAGGTTGGGTGAAGGTGCAATTTTTGGGCAAAAAAAAGTGAATCTAAAATTACGAT
TTCTTTTTCAAATTAAATGCATATTTTCATGATTTAAACCAATAAATTTCTAAATAAATGAGAATAGATT
GAAGAACAAACATTTTGTTTTGAATTTTGACGGTCGGATCTTCTAAGGTCTAAGATTGAAGTGAAGAGTC
TTAGAGAGTGTTTAGGGAATTGTTTTAGAGAGAGAAAATTTTCACATGAAAATAAAATTTTTAAAATTTT
TTCGAGTTATCCTTATTAATTTCCTAATTGTCTTTATTAACTCTCTTTTTTAAGAAGGCATGGAGAGAAA
TTTGAATTTTTTACGCTATAATTTGATTTTAGCTTATTCTGAATATTATGCTCCTAAAAGTATAGTTATT
ATTGTCTATAAAGGATTCCAATCATATATGACATTTTGGGTAACCATCTATGTAACATATTAATATAATA
TCTTTTATTATAAAAATTTAATAAAAAATAAATATTAAGGAAAAAAATAAATTATAAAAAAAATATATTA
TAGAAGAAAATTTTAAACAGATAATACGGTTATTATATTTGACTGGCAGATTTAGACTGTCCGCAGTCTG
TAATCCTATAAAAATCCTAAGTCTTGGCCAATTGTGATATCATCTCATAGTTTCTGTTTTCTTCCAAATT
CTGAGCAAGAAAGAAAA
